>Addgene plasmid #139921 | pBEL1730 | addgene full sequence | sequence record 309820 | Addgene NGS Result
CGAGATCCCGGTGCCTAATGAGTGAGCTAACTTACATTAATTGCGTTGCGCTCACTGCCCGCTTTCCAGT
CGGGAAACCTGTCGTGCCAGCTGCATTAATGAATCGGCCAACGCGCGGGGAGAGGCGGTTTGCGTATTGG
GCGCCAGGGTGGTTTTTCTTTTCACCAGTGAGACGGGCAACAGCTGATTGCCCTTCACCGCCTGGCCCTG
AGAGAGTTGCAGCAAGCGGTCCACGCTGGTTTGCCCCAGCAGGCGAAAATCCTGTTTGATGGTGGTTAAC
GGCGGGATATAACATGAGCTGTCTTCGGTATCGTCGTATCCCACTACCGAGATATCCGCACCAACGCGCA
GCCCGGACTCGGTAATGGCGCGCATTGCGCCCAGCGCCATCTGATCGTTGGCAACCAGCATCGCAGTGGG
AACGATGCCCTCATTCAGCATTTGCATGGTTTGTTGAAAACCGGACATGGCACTCCAGTCGCCTTCCCGT
TCCGCTATCGGCTGAATTTGATTGCGAGTGAGATATTTATGCCAGCCAGCCAGACGCAGACGCGCCGAGA
CAGAACTTAATGGGCCCGCTAACAGCGCGATTTGCTGGTGACCCAATGCGACCAGATGCTCCACGCCCAG
TCGCGTACCGTCTTCATGGGAGAAAATAATACTGTTGATGGGTGTCTGGTCAGAGACATCAAGAAATAAC
GCCGGAACATTAGTGCAGGCAGCTTCCACAGCAATGGCATCCTGGTCATCCAGCGGATAGTTAATGATCA
GCCCACTGACGCGTTGCGCGAGAAGATTGTGCACCGCCGCTTTACAGGCTTCGACGCCGCTTCGTTCTAC
CATCGACACCACCACGCTGGCACCCAGTTGATCGGCGCGAGATTTAATCGCCGCGACAATTTGCGACGGC
GCGTGCAGGGCCAGACTGGAGGTGGCAACGCCAATCAGCAACGACTGTTTGCCCGCCAGTTGTTGTGCCA
CGCGGTTGGGAATGTAATTCAGCTCCGCCATCGCCGCTTCCACTTTTTCCCGCGTTTTCGCAGAAACGTG
GCTGGCCTGGTTCACCACGCGGGAAACGGTCTGATAAGAGACACCGGCATACTCTGCGACATCGTATAAC
GTTACTGGTTTCACATTCACCACCCTGAATTGACTCTCTTCCGGGCGCTATCATGCCATACCGCGAAAGG
TTTTGCGCCATTCGATGGTGTCCGGGATCTCGACGCTCTCCCTTATGCGACTCCTGCATTAGGAAGCAGC
CCAGTAGTAGGTTGAGGCCGTTGAGCACCGCCGCCGCAAGGAATGGTGCATGCAAGGAGATGGCGCCCAA
CAGTCCCCCGGCCACGGGGCCTGCCACCATACCCACGCCGAAACAAGCGCTCATGAGCCCGAAGTGGCGA
GCCCGATCTTCCCCATCGGTGATGTCGGCGATATAGGCGCCAGCAACCGCACCTGTGGCGCCGGTGATGC
CGGCCACGATGCGTCCGGCGTAGAGGATCGAGATCTCGATCCCGCGAAATTAATACGACTCACTATAGGG
GAATTGTGAGCGGATAACAATTCCCCTCTAGAAATAATTTTGTTTAACTTTGGCCCAGGCGGCCAGGAGG
GTCTCACATGCAGGACCGGGGTAATACCGTCACCATCGACTTTATGTCGGCGGATGGTATTGTTCCAGGC
CGTACGCCTGTTCGTTATCAGGGCGTTGAAGTCGGAACAGTGCAGGATATCAGCCTCAGCGACGATCTTC
GTAAGATTGAAGTCAAGGTCAGCATCAAGTCCGATATGAAAGATGCGCTGCGCGAAGAGACTCAGTTCTG
GCTGGTGACGCCAAAAGCATCGTTGGCAGGTGTCTCCGGGCTGGACGCCCTCGTCGGTGGGAACTATATC
GGCATGATGCCGGGTAAAGGTAAAGAGCAGGATCACTTTGTCGCACTCGATACCCAACCGAAATATCGGC
TGGACAATGGCGATCTGATGATCCACCTGCAAGCCCCCGATCTCGGTTCGCTGAACAGCGGTTCATTGGT
CTATTTCCGCAAGATCCCGGTGGGAAAAGTCTACGACTATGCCATCAATCCCAACAAGCAAGGCGTGGTG
ATTGATGTCCTGATCGAGCGGCGTTTTACCGATCTGGTGAAAAAAGGTAGCCGTTTCTGGAACGTTTCCG
GCGTTGATGCCAACGTCAGTATCAGTGGCGCGAAGGTGAAACTGGAAAGCCTGGCGGCACTGGTTAACGG
TGCGATTGCCTTCGATTCACCAGAAGAGTCGAAACCTGCCGAGGCGGAAGATACCTTTGGTCTGTATGAA
GATCTGGCCCACAGCCAGCGTGGCGTAATAATAAAACTGGAACTGCCGAGTGGGGCCGGATTAACCGCCG
ACTCGACGCCGTTAATGTATCAGGGGCTGGAAGTCGGACAGCTGACTAAACTGGATTTAAATCCTGGTGG
TAAAGTCACAGGGGAAATGACCGTTGATCCCAGCGTCGTTACCCTGCTTCGTGAAAATACCCGCATCGAA
TTACGCAACCCGAAATTATCCCTTAGCGATGCTAATCTCAGCGCCCTGCTGACCGGCAAAACCTTCGAGC
TGGTGCCCGGCGATGGCGAGCCACGCAAAGAGTTCGTTGTTGTGCCAGGCGAAAAAGCACTGCTGCATGA
ACCTGATGTTCTGACGCTGACCCTGACCGCGCCGGAAAGTTACGGTATTGATGCGGGTCAGCCGCTCATT
CTTCACGGCGTGCAGGTAGGCCAGGTTATCGATCGTAAACTCACCAGCAAAGGCGTCACCTTTACCGTCG
CCATCGAGCCTCAGCATCGCGAACTGGTAAAAGGCGATAGCAAATTTGTCGTCAACAGCCGTGTCGATGT
GAAGGTGGGGCTGGATGGCGTTGAGTTTCTCGGTGCCAGCGCCTCAGAATGGATCAATGGCGGGATACGT
ATTCTGCCGGGCGATTAGGGTGAGATGAAAGCCAGCTATCCACTGTATGCCAATTTGGAAAAAGCGCTGG
AGAACAGCCTTAGCGATTTACCCACCACAACCGTGAGTTTGAGTGCAGAGACGCTGCCGGATGTGCAGGC
AGGATCGGTAGTGCTGTACCGTAAATTTGAAGTTGGTGAAGTGATTACCGTGCGTCCGCGAGCTAACGCG
TTTGATATCGATCTGCATATTAAGCCGGAGTATCGCAACCTTCTGACCAGCAATAGCGTGTTCTGGGCAG
AAGGCGGGGCGAAAGTTCAGCTGAATGGTAGTGGTCTGACCGTACAGGCATCCCCGCTCTCCAGAGCATT
AAAGGGAGCCATTAGCTTCGACAACCTCAGCGGTGCCAGCGCCAGTCAGCGTAAAGGCGATAAGCGTATT
CTGTATGCTTCCGAAACAGCGGCCCGTGCGGTTGGCGGGCAGATTACGCTTCACGCTTTCGATGCCGGAA
AACTGGCGGTCGGGATGCCAATTCGCTATCTCGGTATTGATATCGGGCAAATCCAGACGCTGGATCTGAT
TACCGCACGCAATGAAGTACAGGCAAAGGCGGTACTTTACCCGGAATATGTCCAGACCTTTGCTCGCGGT
GGTACGCGCTTCTCAGTGGTCACACCGCAAATTTCGGCAGCTGGCGTTGAGCATCTTGATACTATCCTCC
AGCCGTATATCAACGTCGAACCAGGCCGGGGCAATCCTCGCCGCGACTTTGAATTACAAGAGGCCACCAT
TACTGATTCGCGTTACCTGGATGGCTTAAGCATTATTGTTGAAGCGCCGGAAGCCGGTTCGTTAGGCATC
GGTACGCCTGTGCTGTTCCGTGGTCTGGAAGTCGGTACGGTTACAGGAATGACGCTGGGGACATTGTCAG
ATCGCGTGATGATTGCGATGCGCATCAGTAAACGCTATCAACACCTGGTGCGTAACAATTCCGTCTTCTG
GTTGGCATCGGGTTACAGTCTGGACTTTGGTCTGACGGGCGGCGTAGTGAAAACCGGCACCTTTAACCAG
TTTATCCGTGGCGGCATCGCCTTCGCCACGCCTCCGGGTACGCCACTGGCACCGAAAGCCCAGGAAGGCA
AACACTTCCTGTTGCAGGAAAGTGAACCGAAAGAGTGGCGTGAATGGGGAACTGCGCTTCCCAAAGGCGA
GACCCATCACCACCATCACCATTAAGGCCAGGCCGGCCGATCCGGCTGCTAACAAAGCCCGAAAGGAAGC
TGAGTTGGCTGCTGCCACCGCTGAGCAATAACTAGCATAACCCCTTGGGGCCTCTAAACGGGTCTTGAGG
GGTTTTTTGCTGAAAGGAGGAACTATATCCGGATTGGCGAATGGG
[124 nt withheld, positions 4316-4439]
C
[91 nt withheld, positions 4441-4531]
A
[49 nt withheld, positions 4533-4581]
CCTTTGACGTTGGAGTCCACGTTCTTT
[37 nt withheld, positions 4609-4645]
ACCCTATCTCGGTCTATTCTTTTGATTTATAAGGGATTTTGCCGATTTCGGCCTATTGGTTAAAAAATGA
GCTGATTTAACAAAAATTTAACGCGAATTTTAACAAAATATTAACGCTTACAATTTAGGTGGCACTTTTC
GGGGAACGACGACCTGCAGCCAAGCTAGCTTGGCTGGACGTAAACTCCTCTTCAGACCTAATAACTTCGT
ATAGCATACATTATACGAAGTTATATTAAGGGTTATTGAATATGATCGGAATTGGGCTGCAGGAATTCGA
TAGCTTGGCTGCAGGTCGACCTCGAGGATGTGCGCGGAACCCCTATTTGTTTATTTTTCTAAATACATTC
AAATATGTATCCGCTCATGAGACAATAACCCTGATAAATGCTTCAATAATATTGAAAAAGGAAGAGTATG
AGTATTCAACATTTCCGTGTCGCCCTTATTCCCTTTTTTGCGGCATTTTGCCTTCCTGTTTTTGCTCACC
CAGAAACGCTGGTGAAAGTAAAAGATGCTGAAGATCAGTTGGGTGCACGAGTGGGTTACATCGAACTGGA
TCTCAACAGCGGTAAGATCCTTGAGAGTTTTCGCCCCGAAGAACGTTTTCCAATGATGAGCACTTTTAAA
GTTCTGCTATGTGGCGCGGTATTATCCCGTATTGACGCCGGGCAAGAGCAACTCGGTCGCCGCATACACT
ATTCTCAGAATGACTTGGTTGAGTACTCACCAGTCACAGAAAAGCATCTTACGGATGGCATGACAGTAAG
AGAATTATGCAGTGCTGCCATAACCATGAGTGATAACACTGCGGCCAACTTACTTCTGACAACGATCGGA
GGACCGAAGGAGCTAACCGCTTTTTTGCACAACATGGGGGATCATGTAACTCGCCTTGATCGTTGGGAAC
CGGAGCTGAATGAAGCCATACCAAACGACGAGCGTGACACCACGATGCCTGCAGCAATGGCAACAACGTT
GCGCAAACTATTAACTGGCGAACTACTTACTCTAGCTTCCCGGCAACAATTAATAGACTGGATGGAGGCG
GATAAAGTTGCAGGACCACTTCTGCGCTCGGCCCTTCCGGCTGGCTGGTTTATTGCTGATAAATCTGGAG
CCGGTGAGCGTGGCTCTCGCGGTATCATTGCAGCACTGGGGCCAGATGGTAAGCCCTCCCGTATCGTAGT
TATCTACACGACGGGGAGTCAGGCAACTATGGATGAACGAAATAGACAGATCGCTGAGATAGGTGCCTCA
CTGATTAAGCATTGGTAACTGTCAGACCAAGTTTACTCATATATACTTTAGATTGATTTAAAACTTCATT
TTTAATTTAAAAGGATCTAGGTGAAGATCCTTTTTGATAATCTCATGACCAAAATCCCTTAACGTGAGTT
TTCGTTCCACTGAGCGTCAGACCCCGTAGAAAAGATCAAAGGATCTTCTTGAGATCCTTTTTTTCTGCGC
GTAATCTGCTGCTTGCAAACAAAAAAACCACCGCTACCAGCGGTGGTTTGTTTGCCGGATCAAGAGCTAC
CAACTCTTTTTCCGAAGGTAACTGGCTTCAGCAGAGCGCAGATACCAAATACTGTCCTTCTAGTGTAGCC
GTAGTTAGGCCACCACTTCAAGAACTCTGTAGCACCGCCTACATACCTCGCTCTGCTAATCCTGTTACCA
GTGGCTGCTGCCAGTGGCGATAAGTCGTGTCTTACCGGGTTGGACTCAAGACGATAGTTACCGGATAAGG
CGCAGCGGTCGGGCTGAACGGGGGGTTCGTGCACACAGCCCAGCTTGGAGCGAACGACCTACACCGAACT
GAGATACCTACAGCGTGAGCTATGAGAAAGCGCCACGCTTCCCGAAGGGAGAAAGGCGGACAGGTATCCG
GTAAGCGGCAGGGTCGGAACAGGAGAGCGCACGAGGGAGCTTCCAGGGGGAAACGCCTGGTATCTTTATA
GTCCTGTCGGGTTTCGCCACCTCTGACTTGAGCGTCGATTTTTGTGATGCTCGTCAGGGGGGCGGAGCCT
ATGGAAAAACGCCAGCAACGCGGCCTTTTTACGGTTCCTGGCCTTTTGCTGGCCTTTTGCTCACATGTTC
TTTCCTGCGTTATCCCCTGATTCTGTGGATAACCGTATTACCGCCTTTGAGTGAGCTGATACCGCTCGCC
GCAGCCGAACGACCGAGCGCAGCGAGTCAGTGAGCGAGGAAGCGGAAGAGCGCCTGATGCGGTATTTTCT
CCTTACGCATCTGTGCGGTATTTCACACCGCAATGGTGCACTCTCAGTACAATCTGCTCTGATGCCGCAT
AGTTAAGCCAGTATACACTCCGCTATCGCTACGTGACTGGGTCATGGCTGCGCCCCGACACCCGCCAACA
CCCGCTGACGCGCCCTGACGGGCTTGTCTGCTCCCGGCATCCGCTTACAGACAAGCTGTGACCGTCTCCG
GGAGCTGCATGTGTCAGAGGTTTTCACCGTCATCACCGAAACGCGCGAGGCAGCTGCGGTAAAGCTCATC
AGCGTGGTCGTGAAGCGATTCACAGATGTCTGCCTGTTCATCCGCGTCCAGCTCGTTGAGTTTCTCCAGA
AGCGTTAATGTCTGGCTTCTGATAAAGCGGGCCATGTTAAGGGCGGTTTTTTCCTGTTTGGTCACTGATG
CCTCCGTGTAAGGGGGATTTCTGTTCATGGGGGTAATGATACCGATGAAACGAGAGAGGATGCTCACGAT
ACGGGTTACTGATGATGAACATGCCCGGTTACTGGAACGTTGTGAGGGTAAACAACTGGCGGTATGGATG
CGGCGGGACCAGAGAAAAATCACTCAGGGTCAATGCCAGCGCTTCGTTAATACAGATGTAGGTGTTCCAC
AGGGTAGCCAGCAGCATCCTGCGATGCAGATCCGGAACATAATGGTGCAGGGCGCTGACTTCCGCGTTTC
CAGACTTTACGAAACACGGAAACCGAAGACCATTCATGTTGTTGCTCAGGTCGCAGACGTTTTGCAGCAG
CAGTCGCTTCACGTTCGCTCGCGTATCGGTGATTCATTCTGCTAACCAGTAAGGCAACCCCGCCAGCCTA
GCCGGGTCCTCAACGACAGGAGCACGATCATGCGCACCCGTGGGGCCGCCATGCCGGCGATAATGGCCTG
CTTCTCGCCGAAACGTTTGGTGGCGGGACCAGTGACGAAGGCTTGAGCGAGGGCGTGCAAGATTCCGAAT
ACCGCAAGCGACAGGCCGATCATCGTCGCGCTCCAGCGAAAGCGGTCCTCGCCGAAAATGACCCAGAGCG
CTGCCGGCACCTGTCCTACGAGTTGCATGATAAAGAAGACAGTCATAAGTGCGGCGACGATAGTCATGCC
CCGCGCCCACCGGAAGGAGCTGACTGGGTTGAAGGCTCTCAAGGGCATCGGT
Features (pLannotate 1.2.2; 19 found; start..end, strand, type, name):
     18..39      -  protein_bind   CAP binding site: CAP binding activates transcription in the presence of cAMP. E. coli catabolite activator protein
     52..1134    -  CDS            lacI: lac repressor; lacI; The lac repressor binds to the lac operator to inhibit transcription in E. coli. This inhibition can be relieved by adding lactose or isopropyl-β-D-thiogalactopyranoside (IPTG).
   1135..1212    -  promoter       lacI promoter: lacI
   1220..1499    -  CDS            TcR (fragment): tetracycline efflux protein; tet; confers resistance to tetracycline
   1521..1539    +  promoter       T7 promoter: promoter for bacteriophage T7 RNA polymerase
   1540..1564    +  protein_bind   lac operator: The lac repressor binds to the lac operator to inhibit transcription in E. coli. This inhibition can be relieved by adding lactose or isopropyl-β-D-thiogalactopyranoside (IPTG). lac repressor encoded by lacI
   1621..4125    +  CDS            yebT: YEBT_ECOLI - Experimental evidence at protein level: Swiss-Prot protein existence level 1. Component of a transport pathway that contributes to membrane integrity (PubMed:27795327). May directly span the intermembrane space, facilitating the transport of substrates across the periplasm (Probable). From Escherichia coli (strain K12).
   4175..4224    +  CDS            SET1 (fragment): solubility-enhancement tag derived from T7 phage gene 10B
   4232..4279    +  terminator     T7 terminator: transcription terminator for bacteriophage T7 RNA polymerase
   4316..4744    +  rep_origin     f1 ori (sequence partly withheld): f1 bacteriophage origin of replication; arrow indicates direction of (+) strand synthesis
   4846..4879    +  protein_bind   loxP: Cre-mediated recombination occurs in the 8-bp core sequence (GCATACAT). Cre recombinase
   4909..4927    +  misc_feature   MCS (fragment): pBluescript multiple cloning site
   4958..5062    +  promoter       AmpR promoter: bla
   5063..5923    +  CDS            AmpR: β-lactamase; bla; confers resistance to ampicillin, carbenicillin, and related antibiotics
   6094..6682    +  rep_origin     ori: high-copy-number ColE1/pMB1/pBR322/pUC origin of replication
   6868..7007    -  misc_feature   bom: basis of mobility region from pBR322
   7109..7300    -  CDS            rop: Rop protein, which maintains plasmids at low copy number; rop
   7317..7697    +  CDS            YPB1_ECOLX: Protein predicted: Swiss-Prot protein existence level 4. From Escherichia coli.
   7769..3       -  CDS            TcR (fragment) (across the origin): tetracycline efflux protein; tet; confers resistance to tetracycline
