[The description below was written by a language model from this plasmid's Addgene catalogue record and pLannotate feature annotations shown in this document.]
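Description:
pBEL1730 is a pET21a-based bacterial expression plasmid for producing a site-specific mutant of the E. coli protein LetB (annotated in the feature table under its older name, yebT). It is about 8.1 kb and is maintained in E. coli through a ColE1/pMB1-type origin with ampicillin selection from the bla gene and its own promoter. The record lists it as high copy, although the annotated backbone also carries the pBR322-derived rop gene and bom region, which are normally associated with copy-number restraint and mobilisation. An f1 origin, short remnants of the tetracycline resistance gene, a loxP site and a small multiple-cloning-site fragment are also annotated in the backbone; the record assigns them no role in this construct.

The insert encodes LetB residues 43–877 with a C-terminal 6xHis tag for affinity purification, and was introduced by Gibson assembly. Expression is driven by a T7 promoter followed by a lac operator and ends at a T7 terminator. The plasmid-borne lacI gene supplies repressor, so transcription requires a host providing T7 RNA polymerase and is induced with IPTG. The defining change is replacement of the lysine 488 codon with an amber stop codon. As the stated purpose "K488Bpa" indicates, this is intended for amber suppression, in which an orthogonal tRNA/synthetase pair inserts the photoactivatable unnatural amino acid p-benzoyl-phenylalanine at that position. That suppression machinery is not annotated on this plasmid and would have to be supplied separately; without it, translation would be expected to terminate at residue 488. LetB is described as a component of a transport pathway contributing to membrane integrity that may span the periplasm. A Bpa variant of this kind is typically used for UV photocrosslinking to capture molecules contacting a chosen residue, though the record does not spell out the specific experiment.
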