Addgene plasmid #139921: pBEL1730
Purpose: Expression plasmid for LetB mutant K488Bpa
Depositing lab: Gira Bhabha & Damian Ekiert. Depositing organization: NYU Grossman School of Medicine. Publication: LetB Structure Reveals a Tunnel for Lipid Transport across the Bacterial Envelope. Isom GL, Coudray N, MacRae MR, McManus CT, Ekiert DC, Bhabha G. Cell. 2020 Apr 30;181(3):653-664.e19. doi: 10.1016/j.cell.2020.03.030. PubMed 32359438.
Backbone
  Vector backbone: pET21a
  Vector type: Bacterial Expression
Growth in bacteria
  Bacterial resistance: Ampicillin, 100 μg/mL
  Growth temperature: 37°C
  Growth strain: DH5alpha
  Copy number: High Copy
Gene/Insert
  Gene/Insert name: LetB
  Species: E. coli
  Mutation: LetB(43-877; K488Amber)-6xHis
  Cloning method: Gibson Cloning
Terms and licenses: Academic/Nonprofit Terms; Industry Terms: Not Available to Industry
Depositor comments: Please visit https://www.biorxiv.org/content/10.1101/748145v1 for bioRxiv preprint.
How to cite: pBEL1730 was a gift from Gira Bhabha & Damian Ekiert (Addgene plasmid # 139921 ; http://n2t.net/addgene:139921 ; RRID:Addgene_139921)
